Addgene plasmid #76264: MAP4K4 gRNA (BRDN0001162594)
Purpose: 3rd generation lentiviral gRNA plasmid targeting human MAP4K4
Depositing lab: John Doench & David Root. Depositing organization: Broad Institute. Publication: Optimized sgRNA design to maximize activity and minimize off-target effects of CRISPR-Cas9. Doench JG, Fusi N, Sullender M, Hegde M, Vaimberg EW, Donovan KF, Smith I, Tothova Z, Wilen C, Orchard R, Virgin HW, Listgarten J, Root DE. Nat Biotechnol. 2016 Jan 18. doi: 10.1038/nbt.3437. PubMed 26780180.
Backbone
  Vector backbone: lentiGuide-Puro
  Backbone manufacturer: Zhang Lab (Addgene plasmid # 52963)
  Vector type: Mammalian Expression, Lentiviral, CRISPR
  Selectable markers: Puromycin
Growth in bacteria
  Bacterial resistance: Ampicillin, 100 μg/mL
  Growth temperature: 37°C
  Growth strain: DH5alpha
  Copy number: High Copy
Gene/Insert
  Gene/Insert name: MAP4K4 (alt names: MAP4K4; NM_001242559.1)
  gRNA/shRNA sequence: ACTCACACCAAAGTCAACTG
  Species: H. sapiens (human)
  Entrez Gene: MAP4K4 (a.k.a. FLH21957, HEL-S-31, HGK, MEKKK4, NIK)
  Promoter: hU6
  Cloning method: Unknown
  Sequencing primers: 5′ U6-F; 3′ pS2-R
Terms and licenses: Academic/Nonprofit Terms; Industry Terms: Not Available to Industry
Depositor comments: The gRNA was designed to target the following Genbank reference sequence(s): NM_001242559.1,NM_001242560.1,NM_004834.4,NM_145686.3,NM_145687.3. Note that this plasmid does NOT contain Cas9. It should be used in conjunction with lentiCas9-Blast (Addgene #52962) or otherwise with cell lines already expressing Cas9. Browse the full kinome gRNA library at http://www.addgene.org/pooled-library/broadgpp-human-kinome/ or visit http://www.broadinstitute.org/rnai/public/ for detailed protocols and information.
How to cite: MAP4K4 gRNA (BRDN0001162594) was a gift from John Doench & David Root (Addgene plasmid # 76264 ; http://n2t.net/addgene:76264 ; RRID:Addgene_76264)
