[The description below was written by a language model from this plasmid's Addgene catalogue record and pLannotate feature annotations shown in this document.]
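Description:
MAP4K4 gRNA (BRDN0001162594) is a third-generation lentiviral CRISPR guide plasmid built on the lentiGuide-Puro backbone, carrying a single guide RNA directed against human MAP4K4 (also known as HGK or NIK). According to the depositor, the guide was designed against several MAP4K4 reference transcripts, and it belongs to a human kinome gRNA collection. The roughly 8.3 kb plasmid is propagated in E. coli at high copy through a ColE1/pUC-type origin with ampicillin selection from the β-lactamase gene. An f1 origin and remnants of lac and phage-promoter elements from the cloning backbone are also annotated.

The viral cassette is framed by an RSV promoter-driven truncated HIV-1 5' LTR and a self-inactivating ΔU3 3' LTR. The chimeric 5' end makes genomic RNA production Tat-independent, and the U3 deletion silences LTR promoter activity after integration. Between the LTRs lie the Ψ packaging signal with a partial gag region, the Rev response element for Rev-dependent nuclear export, and a cPPT/CTS that aids nuclear import of the provirus. The human U6 RNA polymerase III promoter transcribes the targeting spacer fused to the Streptococcus pyogenes Cas9 gRNA scaffold. Downstream, an EF-1α core promoter with its intron A drives the puromycin N-acetyltransferase gene for selection of transduced mammalian cells, followed by a WPRE to enhance transcript expression. An SV40 poly(A) signal and SV40 origin sit outside the 3' LTR.

The plasmid does not encode Cas9, so it is meant for use alongside a separate Cas9 lentiviral vector or in cells that already express Cas9, to disrupt MAP4K4 by knockout.
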