Features (pLannotate 1.2.2; 29 found; start..end, strand, type, name):
     14..80      +  CDS            small t antigen (fragment): SV40 (simian virus 40) small t antigen
    106..317     +  promoter       EF-1α core promoter: core promoter for human elongation factor EF-1α
    318..1256    +  intron         EF-1α intron A: intron upstream of the start codon of human EF-1α
   1278..1877    +  CDS            PuroR (fragment): puromycin N-acetyltransferase; pac from Streptomyces; confers resistance to puromycin
   1893..2481    +  misc_feature   WPRE: woodchuck hepatitis virus posttranscriptional regulatory element
   2532..2551    +  misc_feature   cPPT/CTS (fragment): central polypurine tract and central termination sequence of HIV-1
   2553..2786    +  LTR            3' LTR (ΔU3): self-inactivating 3' long terminal repeat (LTR) from HIV-1
   2864..2985    +  polyA_signal   SV40 poly(A) signal: SV40 polyadenylation signal
   3025..3160    +  rep_origin     SV40 ori: SV40 origin of replication
   3181..3199    -  promoter       T7 promoter: promoter for bacteriophage T7 RNA polymerase
   3207..3362    +  CDS            lacZα (fragment): LacZα fragment of β-galactosidase; lacZ fragment
   3367..3795    +  rep_origin     f1 ori (sequence partly withheld): f1 bacteriophage origin of replication; arrow indicates direction of (+) strand synthesis
   3848..3952    +  promoter       AmpR promoter: bla
   3953..4813    +  CDS            AmpR: β-lactamase; bla; confers resistance to ampicillin, carbenicillin, and related antibiotics
   4984..5572    +  rep_origin     ori: high-copy-number ColE1/pMB1/pBR322/pUC origin of replication
   5755..5847    +  CDS            lacI (fragment): lac repressor; lacI; The lac repressor binds to the lac operator to inhibit transcription in E. coli. This inhibition can be relieved by adding lactose or isopropyl-β-D-thiogalactopyranoside (IPTG).
   5860..5881    +  protein_bind   CAP binding site: CAP binding activates transcription in the presence of cAMP. E. coli catabolite activator protein
   5896..5926    +  promoter       lac promoter: promoter for the E. coli lac operon
   5934..5950    +  protein_bind   lac operator: The lac repressor binds to the lac operator to inhibit transcription in E. coli. This inhibition can be relieved by adding lactose or isopropyl-β-D-thiogalactopyranoside (IPTG). lac repressor encoded by lacI
   5995..6013    +  promoter       T3 promoter: promoter for bacteriophage T3 RNA polymerase
   6041..6267    +  promoter       RSV promoter: Rous sarcoma virus enhancer/promoter
   6268..6448    +  LTR            5' LTR (truncated): truncated 5' long terminal repeat (LTR) from HIV-1
   6495..6620    +  misc_feature   HIV-1 Ψ: packaging signal of human immunodeficiency virus type 1
   6604..6967    +  CDS            HIV-1 gag (fragment): gag protein from human immunodeficiency virus 1; gag
   7113..7346    +  misc_feature   RRE: The Rev response element (RRE) of HIV-1 allows for Rev-dependent mRNA export from the nucleus to the cytoplasm.
   7723..7749    +  CDS            Rev (fragment): human immunodeficiency virus 1 (HIV-1) Rev protein; rev; enhances nuclear export of unspliced and incompletely spliced viral mRNAs
   7753..7993    +  promoter       U6 promoter: RNA polymerase III promoter for human U6 snRNA
   8023..8098    +  misc_RNA       gRNA scaffold: guide RNA scaffold for the Streptococcus pyogenes CRISPR/Cas9 system
   8154..8271    +  misc_feature   cPPT/CTS: central polypurine tract and central termination sequence of HIV-1
>Addgene plasmid #76264 | MAP4K4 gRNA (BRDN0001162594) | addgene full sequence | sequence record 185504 | Addgene Assembled Sequence
CCCGGGTGCAAAGATGGATAAAGTTTTAAACAGAGAGGAATCTTTGCAGCTAATGGACCTTCTAGGTCTT
GAAAGGAGTGGGAATTGGCTCCGGTGCCCGTCAGTGGGCAGAGCGCACATCGCCCACAGTCCCCGAGAAG
TTGGGGGGAGGGGTCGGCAATTGATCCGGTGCCTAGAGAAGGTGGCGCGGGGTAAACTGGGAAAGTGATG
TCGTGTACTGGCTCCGCCTTTTTCCCGAGGGTGGGGGAGAACCGTATATAAGTGCAGTAGTCGCCGTGAA
CGTTCTTTTTCGCAACGGGTTTGCCGCCAGAACACAGGTAAGTGCCGTGTGTGGTTCCCGCGGGCCTGGC
CTCTTTACGGGTTATGGCCCTTGCGTGCCTTGAATTACTTCCACCTGGCTGCAGTACGTGATTCTTGATC
CCGAGCTTCGGGTTGGAAGTGGGTGGGAGAGTTCGAGGCCTTGCGCTTAAGGAGCCCCTTCGCCTCGTGC
TTGAGTTGAGGCCTGGCCTGGGCGCTGGGGCCGCCGCGTGCGAATCTGGTGGCACCTTCGCGCCTGTCTC
GCTGCTTTCGATAAGTCTCTAGCCATTTAAAATTTTTGATGACCTGCTGCGACGCTTTTTTTCTGGCAAG
ATAGTCTTGTAAATGCGGGCCAAGATCTGCACACTGGTATTTCGGTTTTTGGGGCCGCGGGCGGCGACGG
GGCCCGTGCGTCCCAGCGCACATGTTCGGCGAGGCGGGGCCTGCGAGCGCGGCCACCGAGAATCGGACGG
GGGTAGTCTCAAGCTGGCCGGCCTGCTCTGGTGCCTGGCCTCGCGCCGCCGTGTATCGCCCCGCCCTGGG
CGGCAAGGCTGGCCCGGTCGGCACCAGTTGCGTGAGCGGAAAGATGGCCGCTTCCCGGCCCTGCTGCAGG
GAGCTCAAAATGGAGGACGCGGCGCTCGGGAGAGCGGGCGGGTGAGTCACCCACACAAAGGAAAAGGGCC
TTTCCGTCCTCAGCCGTCGCTTCATGTGACTCCACGGAGTACCGGGCGCCGTCCAGGCACCTCGATTAGT
TCTCGAGCTTTTGGAGTACGTCGTCTTTAGGTTGGGGGGAGGGGTTTTATGCGATGGAGTTTCCCCACAC
TGAGTGGGTGGAGACTGAAGTTAGGCCAGCTTGGCACTTGATGTAATTCTCCTTGGAATTTGCCCTTTTT
GAGTTTGGATCTTGGTTCATTCTCAAGCCTCAGACAGTGGTTCAAAGTTTTTTTCTTCCATTTCAGGTGT
CGTGACGTACGGCCACCATGACCGAGTACAAGCCCACGGTGCGCCTCGCCACCCGCGACGACGTCCCCAG
GGCCGTACGCACCCTCGCCGCCGCGTTCGCCGACTACCCCGCCACGCGCCACACCGTCGATCCGGACCGC
CACATCGAGCGGGTCACCGAGCTGCAAGAACTCTTCCTCACGCGCGTCGGGCTCGACATCGGCAAGGTGT
GGGTCGCGGACGACGGCGCCGCCGTGGCGGTCTGGACCACGCCGGAGAGCGTCGAAGCGGGGGCGGTGTT
CGCCGAGATCGGCCCGCGCATGGCCGAGTTGAGCGGTTCCCGGCTGGCCGCGCAGCAACAGATGGAAGGC
CTCCTGGCGCCGCACCGGCCCAAGGAGCCCGCGTGGTTCCTGGCCACCGTCGGAGTCTCGCCCGACCACC
AGGGCAAGGGTCTGGGCAGCGCCGTCGTGCTCCCCGGAGTGGAGGCGGCCGAGCGCGCCGGGGTGCCCGC
CTTCCTGGAGACCTCCGCGCCCCGCAACCTCCCCTTCTACGAGCGGCTCGGCTTCACCGTCACCGCCGAC
GTCGAGGTGCCCGAAGGACCGCGCACCTGGTGCATGACCCGCAAGCCCGGTGCCTGAACGCGTTAAGTCG
ACAATCAACCTCTGGATTACAAAATTTGTGAAAGATTGACTGGTATTCTTAACTATGTTGCTCCTTTTAC
GCTATGTGGATACGCTGCTTTAATGCCTTTGTATCATGCTATTGCTTCCCGTATGGCTTTCATTTTCTCC
TCCTTGTATAAATCCTGGTTGCTGTCTCTTTATGAGGAGTTGTGGCCCGTTGTCAGGCAACGTGGCGTGG
TGTGCACTGTGTTTGCTGACGCAACCCCCACTGGTTGGGGCATTGCCACCACCTGTCAGCTCCTTTCCGG
GACTTTCGCTTTCCCCCTCCCTATTGCCACGGCGGAACTCATCGCCGCCTGCCTTGCCCGCTGCTGGACA
GGGGCTCGGCTGTTGGGCACTGACAATTCCGTGGTGTTGTCGGGGAAATCATCGTCCTTTCCTTGGCTGC
TCGCCTGTGTTGCCACCTGGATTCTGCGCGGGACGTCCTTCTGCTACGTCCCTTCGGCCCTCAATCCAGC
GGACCTTCCTTCCCGCGGCCTGCTGCCGGCTCTGCGGCCTCTTCCGCGTCTTCGCCTTCGCCCTCAGACG
AGTCGGATCTCCCTTTGGGCCGCCTCCCCGCGTCGACTTTAAGACCAATGACTTACAAGGCAGCTGTAGA
TCTTAGCCACTTTTTAAAAGAAAAGGGGGGACTGGAAGGGCTAATTCACTCCCAACGAAGACAAGATCTG
CTTTTTGCTTGTACTGGGTCTCTCTGGTTAGACCAGATCTGAGCCTGGGAGCTCTCTGGCTAACTAGGGA
ACCCACTGCTTAAGCCTCAATAAAGCTTGCCTTGAGTGCTTCAAGTAGTGTGTGCCCGTCTGTTGTGTGA
CTCTGGTAACTAGAGATCCCTCAGACCCTTTTAGTCAGTGTGGAAAATCTCTAGCAGTACGTATAGTAGT
TCATGTCATCTTATTATTCAGTATTTATAACTTGCAAAGAAATGAATATCAGAGAGTGAGAGGAACTTGT
TTATTGCAGCTTATAATGGTTACAAATAAAGCAATAGCATCACAAATTTCACAAATAAAGCATTTTTTTC
ACTGCATTCTAGTTGTGGTTTGTCCAAACTCATCAATGTATCTTATCATGTCTGGCTCTAGCTATCCCGC
CCCTAACTCCGCCCATCCCGCCCCTAACTCCGCCCAGTTCCGCCCATTCTCCGCCCCATGGCTGACTAAT
TTTTTTTATTTATGCAGAGGCCGAGGCCGCCTCGGCCTCTGAGCTATTCCAGAAGTAGTGAGGAGGCTTT
TTTGGAGGCCTAGGGACGTACCCAATTCGCCCTATAGTGAGTCGTATTACGCGCGCTCACTGGCCGTCGT
TTTACAACGTCGTGACTGGGAAAACCCTGGCGTTACCCAACTTAATCGCCTTGCAGCACATCCCCCTTTC
GCCAGCTGGCGTAATAGCGAAGAGGCCCGCACCGATCGCCCTTCCCAACAGTTGCGCAGCCTGAATGGCG
AATGGG
[124 nt withheld, positions 3367-3490]
C
[91 nt withheld, positions 3492-3582]
A
[49 nt withheld, positions 3584-3632]
CCTTTGACGTTGGAGTCCACGTTCTTT
[37 nt withheld, positions 3660-3696]
ACCCTATCTCGGTCTATTCTTTTGATTTATAAGGGATTTTGCCGATTTCGGCCTATTGGTTAAAAAATGA
GCTGATTTAACAAAAATTTAACGCGAATTTTAACAAAATATTAACGCTTACAATTTAGGTGGCACTTTTC
GGGGAAATGTGCGCGGAACCCCTATTTGTTTATTTTTCTAAATACATTCAAATATGTATCCGCTCATGAG
ACAATAACCCTGATAAATGCTTCAATAATATTGAAAAAGGAAGAGTATGAGTATTCAACATTTCCGTGTC
GCCCTTATTCCCTTTTTTGCGGCATTTTGCCTTCCTGTTTTTGCTCACCCAGAAACGCTGGTGAAAGTAA
AAGATGCTGAAGATCAGTTGGGTGCACGAGTGGGTTACATCGAACTGGATCTCAACAGCGGTAAGATCCT
TGAGAGTTTTCGCCCCGAAGAACGTTTTCCAATGATGAGCACTTTTAAAGTTCTGCTATGTGGCGCGGTA
TTATCCCGTATTGACGCCGGGCAAGAGCAACTCGGTCGCCGCATACACTATTCTCAGAATGACTTGGTTG
AGTACTCACCAGTCACAGAAAAGCATCTTACGGATGGCATGACAGTAAGAGAATTATGCAGTGCTGCCAT
AACCATGAGTGATAACACTGCGGCCAACTTACTTCTGACAACGATCGGAGGACCGAAGGAGCTAACCGCT
TTTTTGCACAACATGGGGGATCATGTAACTCGCCTTGATCGTTGGGAACCGGAGCTGAATGAAGCCATAC
CAAACGACGAGCGTGACACCACGATGCCTGTAGCAATGGCAACAACGTTGCGCAAACTATTAACTGGCGA
ACTACTTACTCTAGCTTCCCGGCAACAATTAATAGACTGGATGGAGGCGGATAAAGTTGCAGGACCACTT
CTGCGCTCGGCCCTTCCGGCTGGCTGGTTTATTGCTGATAAATCTGGAGCCGGTGAGCGTGGGTCTCGCG
GTATCATTGCAGCACTGGGGCCAGATGGTAAGCCCTCCCGTATCGTAGTTATCTACACGACGGGGAGTCA
GGCAACTATGGATGAACGAAATAGACAGATCGCTGAGATAGGTGCCTCACTGATTAAGCATTGGTAACTG
TCAGACCAAGTTTACTCATATATACTTTAGATTGATTTAAAACTTCATTTTTAATTTAAAAGGATCTAGG
TGAAGATCCTTTTTGATAATCTCATGACCAAAATCCCTTAACGTGAGTTTTCGTTCCACTGAGCGTCAGA
CCCCGTAGAAAAGATCAAAGGATCTTCTTGAGATCCTTTTTTTCTGCGCGTAATCTGCTGCTTGCAAACA
AAAAAACCACCGCTACCAGCGGTGGTTTGTTTGCCGGATCAAGAGCTACCAACTCTTTTTCCGAAGGTAA
CTGGCTTCAGCAGAGCGCAGATACCAAATACTGTTCTTCTAGTGTAGCCGTAGTTAGGCCACCACTTCAA
GAACTCTGTAGCACCGCCTACATACCTCGCTCTGCTAATCCTGTTACCAGTGGCTGCTGCCAGTGGCGAT
AAGTCGTGTCTTACCGGGTTGGACTCAAGACGATAGTTACCGGATAAGGCGCAGCGGTCGGGCTGAACGG
GGGGTTCGTGCACACAGCCCAGCTTGGAGCGAACGACCTACACCGAACTGAGATACCTACAGCGTGAGCT
ATGAGAAAGCGCCACGCTTCCCGAAGGGAGAAAGGCGGACAGGTATCCGGTAAGCGGCAGGGTCGGAACA
GGAGAGCGCACGAGGGAGCTTCCAGGGGGAAACGCCTGGTATCTTTATAGTCCTGTCGGGTTTCGCCACC
TCTGACTTGAGCGTCGATTTTTGTGATGCTCGTCAGGGGGGCGGAGCCTATGGAAAAACGCCAGCAACGC
GGCCTTTTTACGGTTCCTGGCCTTTTGCTGGCCTTTTGCTCACATGTTCTTTCCTGCGTTATCCCCTGAT
TCTGTGGATAACCGTATTACCGCCTTTGAGTGAGCTGATACCGCTCGCCGCAGCCGAACGACCGAGCGCA
GCGAGTCAGTGAGCGAGGAAGCGGAAGAGCGCCCAATACGCAAACCGCCTCTCCCCGCGCGTTGGCCGAT
TCATTAATGCAGCTGGCACGACAGGTTTCCCGACTGGAAAGCGGGCAGTGAGCGCAACGCAATTAATGTG
AGTTAGCTCACTCATTAGGCACCCCAGGCTTTACACTTTATGCTTCCGGCTCGTATGTTGTGTGGAATTG
TGAGCGGATAACAATTTCACACAGGAAACAGCTATGACCATGATTACGCCAAGCGCGCAATTAACCCTCA
CTAAAGGGAACAAAAGCTGGAGCTGCAAGCTTAATGTAGTCTTATGCAATACTCTTGTAGTCTTGCAACA
TGGTAACGATGAGTTAGCAACATGCCTTACAAGGAGAGAAAAAGCACCGTGCATGCCGATTGGTGGAAGT
AAGGTGGTACGATCGTGCCTTATTAGGAAGGCAACAGACGGGTCTGACATGGATTGGACGAACCACTGAA
TTGCCGCATTGCAGAGATATTGTATTTAAGTGCCTAGCTCGATACATAAACGGGTCTCTCTGGTTAGACC
AGATCTGAGCCTGGGAGCTCTCTGGCTAACTAGGGAACCCACTGCTTAAGCCTCAATAAAGCTTGCCTTG
AGTGCTTCAAGTAGTGTGTGCCCGTCTGTTGTGTGACTCTGGTAACTAGAGATCCCTCAGACCCTTTTAG
TCAGTGTGGAAAATCTCTAGCAGTGGCGCCCGAACAGGGACTTGAAAGCGAAAGGGAAACCAGAGGAGCT
CTCTCGACGCAGGACTCGGCTTGCTGAAGCGCGCACGGCAAGAGGCGAGGGGCGGCGACTGGTGAGTACG
CCAAAAATTTTGACTAGCGGAGGCTAGAAGGAGAGAGATGGGTGCGAGAGCGTCAGTATTAAGCGGGGGA
GAATTAGATCGCGATGGGAAAAAATTCGGTTAAGGCCAGGGGGAAAGAAAAAATATAAATTAAAACATAT
AGTATGGGCAAGCAGGGAGCTAGAACGATTCGCAGTTAATCCTGGCCTGTTAGAAACATCAGAAGGCTGT
AGACAAATACTGGGACAGCTACAACCATCCCTTCAGACAGGATCAGAAGAACTTAGATCATTATATAATA
CAGTAGCAACCCTCTATTGTGTGCATCAAAGGATAGAGATAAAAGACACCAAGGAAGCTTTAGACAAGAT
AGAGGAAGAGCAAAACAAAAGTAAGACCACCGCACAGCAAGCGGCCGCTGATCTTCAGACCTGGAGGAGG
AGATATGAGGGACAATTGGAGAAGTGAATTATATAAATATAAAGTAGTAAAAATTGAACCATTAGGAGTA
GCACCCACCAAGGCAAAGAGAAGAGTGGTGCAGAGAGAAAAAAGAGCAGTGGGAATAGGAGCTTTGTTCC
TTGGGTTCTTGGGAGCAGCAGGAAGCACTATGGGCGCAGCGTCAATGACGCTGACGGTACAGGCCAGACA
ATTATTGTCTGGTATAGTGCAGCAGCAGAACAATTTGCTGAGGGCTATTGAGGCGCAACAGCATCTGTTG
CAACTCACAGTCTGGGGCATCAAGCAGCTCCAGGCAAGAATCCTGGCTGTGGAAAGATACCTAAAGGATC
AACAGCTCCTGGGGATTTGGGGTTGCTCTGGAAAACTCATTTGCACCACTGCTGTGCCTTGGAATGCTAG
TTGGAGTAATAAATCTCTGGAACAGATTTGGAATCACACGACCTGGATGGAGTGGGACAGAGAAATTAAC
AATTACACAAGCTTAATACACTCCTTAATTGAAGAATCGCAAAACCAGCAAGAAAAGAATGAACAAGAAT
TATTGGAATTAGATAAATGGGCAAGTTTGTGGAATTGGTTTAACATAACAAATTGGCTGTGGTATATAAA
ATTATTCATAATGATAGTAGGAGGCTTGGTAGGTTTAAGAATAGTTTTTGCTGTACTTTCTATAGTGAAT
AGAGTTAGGCAGGGATATTCACCATTATCGTTTCAGACCCACCTCCCAACCCCGAGGGGACCCAGAGAGG
GCCTATTTCCCATGATTCCTTCATATTTGCATATACGATACAAGGCTGTTAGAGAGATAATTAGAATTAA
TTTGACTGTAAACACAAAGATATTAGTACAAAATACGTGACGTAGAAAGTAATAATTTCTTGGGTAGTTT
GCAGTTTTAAAATTATGTTTTAAAATGGACTATCATATGCTTACCGTAACTTGAAAGTATTTCGATTTCT
TGGCTTTATATATCTTGTGGAAAGGACGAAACACCGACTCACACCAAAGTCAACTGGTTTTAGAGCTAGA
AATAGCAAGTTAAAATAAGGCTAGTCCGTTATCAACTTGAAAAAGTGGCACCGAGTCGGTGCTTTTTTAA
GCTTGGCGTAACTAGATCTTGAGACAAATGGCAGTATTCATCCACAATTTTAAAAGAAAAGGGGGGATTG
GGGGGTACAGTGCAGGGGAAAGAATAGTAGACATAATAGCAACAGACATACAAACTAAAGAATTACAAAA
ACAAATTACAAAAATTCAAAATTTTCGGGTTTATTACAGGGACAGCAGAGATCCACTTTGGCGCCGGCTC
GAGGGGG
