>Addgene plasmid #76264 | MAP4K4 gRNA (BRDN0001162594) | depositor partial sequence | sequence record 143724 | Target Sequence
ACTCACACCAAAGTCAACTG
