>Addgene plasmid #76264 | MAP4K4 gRNA (BRDN0001162594) | addgene partial sequence | sequence record 185503 | hU6-F
GTAGAAAGTAATAATTTCTTGGGTAGTTTGCAGTTTTAAAATTATGTTTTAAAATGGACTATCATATGCT
TACCGTAACTTGAAAGTATTTCGATTTCTTGGCTTTATATATCTTGTGGAAAGGACGAAACACCGACTCA
CACCAAAGTCAACTGGTTTTAGAGCTAGAAATAGCAAGTTAAAATAAGGCTAGTCCGTTATCAACTTGAA
AAAGTGGCACCGAGTCGGTGCTTTTTTAAGCTTGGCGTAACTAGATCTTGAGACAAATGGCAGTATTCAT
CCACAATTTTAAAAGAAAAGGGGGGATTGGGGGGTACAGTGCAGGGGAAAGAATAGTAGACATAATAGCA
ACAGACATACAAACTAAAGAATTACAAAAACAAATTACAAAAATTCAAAATTTTCGGGTTTATTACAGGG
ACAGCAGAGATCCACTTTGGCGCCGGCTCGAGGGGGCCCGGGTGCAAAGATGGATAAAGTTTTAAACAGA
GAGGAATCTTTGCAGCTAATGGACCTTCTAGGTCTTGAAAGGAGTGGGAATTGGCTCCGGTGCCCGTCAG
TGGGCAGAGC
